>Addgene plasmid #129917 | pRDAX-474 N-Tag UnaG[1] L32 FRB EBPF2 | depositor full sequence | sequence record 249295 | Full Sequence
GCCTGCCTCCAGGCCTCAATATTGGCCATTAGCCATATTATTCATTGGTTATATAGCATAAATCAATATT
GGCTATTGGCCATTGCATACGTTGTATCTATATCATAATATGTACATTTATATTGGCTCATGTCCAATAT
GACCGCCATGTTGGCATTGATTATTGACTAGTTATTAATAGTAATCAATTACGGGGTCATTAGTTCATAG
CCCATATATGGAGTTCCGCGTTACATAACTTACGGTAAATGGCCCGCCTGGCTGACCGCCCAACGACCCC
CGCCCATTGACGTCAATAATGACGTATGTTCCCATAGTAACGCCAATAGGGACTTTCCATTGACGTCAAT
GGGTGGAGTATTTACGGTAAACTGCCCACTTGGCAGTACATCAAGTGTATCATATGCCAAGTCCGCCCCC
TATTGACGTCAATGACGGTAAATGGCCCGCCTGGCATTATGCCCAGTACATGACCTTACGGGACTTTCCT
ACTTGGCAGTACATCTACGTATTAGTCATCGCTATTACCATGGTGATGCGGTTTTGGCAGTACACCAATG
GGCGTGGATAGCGGTTTGACTCACGGGGATTTCCAAGTCTCCACCCCATTGACGTCAATGGGAGTTTGTT
TTGGCACCAAAATCAACGGGACTTTCCAAAATGTCGTAATAACCCCGCCCCGTTGACGCAAATGGGCGGT
AGGCGTGTACGGTGGGAGGTCTATATAAGCAGAGCTCGTTTAGTGAACCGTCAGATCACTAGAAGCTTTA
TTGCGGTAGTTTATCACAGTTAAATTGCTAACGCAGTCAGTGCTTCTGACACAACAGTCTCGAACTTAAG
CTGCAGAAGTTGGTCGTGAGGCACTGGGCAGGTAAGTATCAAGGTTACAAGACAGGTTTAAGGAGACCAA
TAGAAACTGGGCTTGTCGAGACAGAGAAGACTCTTGCGTTTCTGATAGGCACCTATTGGTCTTACTGACA
TCCACTTTGCCTTTCTCTCCACAGGTGTCCACTCCCAGGCCACCATGGTCGAAAAGTTCGTGGGCACATG
GAAGATTGCCGATAGCCACAACTTCGGCGAATACCTCAAAGCTATAGGGGCACCAAAAGAGCTTAGCGAT
GGTGGAGATGCGACAACTCCCACACTGTACATTAGCCAGAAAGACGGAGACAAGATGACTGTCAAGATCG
AGAATGGGCCTCCCACCTTTCTGGACACACAGGTTAAGTTCAAACTGGGTGAGGAGTTTGACGAGTTTCC
CAGTGATCGCAGGAAAGACGTGGGTGGCGGAGGGAGCGAAGGCGGCGGATCCGGAGGGCCTGGCTCTGGC
GGAGAGGGGAGCGCTGGAGGCGGGTCAGCCGGTGGTGGGAGTGTGGCCATCCTCTGGCATGAGATGTGGC
ATGAAGGCCTGGAAGAGGCATCTCGTTTGTACTTTGGGGAAAGGAACGTGAAAGGCATGTTTGAGGTGCT
GGAGCCCTTGCATGCTATGATGGAACGGGGCCCCCAGACTCTGAAGGAAACATCCTTTAATCAGGCCTAT
GGTCGAGATTTAATGGAGGCCCAAGAGTGGTGCAGGAAGTACATGAAATCAGGGAATGTCAAGGACCTCA
CCCAAGCCTGGGACCTCTATTATCATGTGTTCCGACGAATCTCATAAGAATTCAGATCCGCCCCTCTCCC
TCCCCCCCCCCTAACGTTACTGGCCGAAGCCGCTTGGAATAAGGCCGGTGTGCGTTTGTCTATATGTTAT
TTTCCACCATATTGCCGTCTTTTGGCAATGTGAGGGCCCGGAAACCTGGCCCTGTCTTCTTGACGAGCAT
TCCTAGGGGTCTTTCCCCTCTCGCCAAAGGAATGCAAGGTCTGTTGAATGTCGTGAAGGAAGCAGTTCCT
CTGGTAGCTTCTTGAAGACAAACAACGTCTGTAGCGACCCTTTGCAGGCAGCGGAACCCCCCACCTGGCG
ACAGGTGCCTCTGCGGCCAAAAGCCACGTGTATAAGATACACCTGCAAAGGCGGCACAACCCCAGTGCCA
CGTTGTGAGTTGGATAGTTGTGGAAAGAGTCAAATGGCTCTCCTCAAGCGTATTCAACAAGGGGCTGAAG
GATGCCCAGAAGGTACCCCATTGTATGGGATCTGATCTGGGGCCTCGGTACACATGCTTTACATGTGTTT
AGTCGAGGTTAAAAAAACGTCTAGGCCCCCCGAACCACGGGGACGTGGTTTTCCTTTGAAAAACACGATG
ATAATATGGCCACAACCATGGTGAGCAAGGGCGAGGAGCTGTTCACCGGGGTGGTGCCCATCCTGGTCGA
GCTGGACGGCGACGTAAACGGCCACAAGTTCAGCGTGAGGGGCGAGGGCGAGGGCGATGCCACCAACGGC
AAGCTGACCCTGAAGTTCATCTGCACCACCGGCAAGCTGCCCGTGCCCTGGCCCACCCTCGTGACCACCC
TGAGCCACGGCGTGCAGTGCTTCGCCCGCTACCCCGACCACATGAAGCAGCACGACTTCTTCAAGTCCGC
CATGCCCGAAGGCTACGTCCAGGAGCGCACCATCTTCTTCAAGGACGACGGCACCTACAAGACCCGCGCC
GAGGTGAAGTTCGAGGGCGACACCCTGGTGAACCGCATCGAGCTGAAGGGCGTCGACTTCAAGGAGGACG
GCAACATCCTGGGGCACAAGCTGGAGTACAACTTCAACAGCCACAACATCTATATCATGGCCGTCAAGCA
GAAGAACGGCATCAAGGTGAACTTCAAGATCCGCCACAACGTGGAGGACGGCAGCGTGCAGCTCGCCGAC
CACTACCAGCAGAACACCCCCATCGGCGACGGCCCCGTGCTGCTGCCCGACAGCCACTACCTGAGCACCC
AGTCCGTGCTGAGCAAAGACCCCAACGAGAAGCGCGATCACATGGTCCTGCTGGAGTTCCGCACCGCCGC
CGGGATCACTCTCGGCATGGACGAGCTGTACAAGTAAACCGGTGCTCGAGGTACCGATGAATAGCTAAGG
TCGAGGCCGCAGGTAAGTATCAAGGTTACAAGACAGGTTTAAGGAGACCAATAGAAACTGGGCTTGTCGA
GACAGAGAAGACTCTTGCGTTTCTGATAGGCACCTATTGGTCTTACTGACATCCACTTTGCCTTTCTCTC
CACAGGTGTCGACAATCAACCTCTGGATTACAAAATTTGTGAAAGATTGACTGGTATTCTTAACTATGTT
GCTCCTTTTACGCTATGTGGATACGCTGCTTTAATGCCTTTGTATCATGCTATTGCTTCCCGTATGGCTT
TCATTTTCTCCTCCTTGTATAAATCCTGGTTGCTGTCTCTTTATGAGGAGTTGTGGCCCGTTGTCAGGCA
ACGTGGCGTGGTGTGCACTGTGTTTGCTGACGCAACCCCCACTGGTTGGGGCATTGCCACCACCTGTCAG
CTCCTTTCCGGGACTTTCGCTTTCCCCCTCCCTATTGCCACGGCGGAACTCATCGCCGCCTGCCTTGCCC
GCTGCTGGACAGGGGCTCGGCTGTTGGGCACTGACAATTCCGTGGTGTTGTCGGGGAAGCTGACGTCCTT
TCCATGGCTGCTCGCCTGTGTTGCCACCTGGATTCTGCGCGGGACGTCCTTCTGCTACGTCCCTTCGGCC
CTCAATCCAGCGGACCTTCCTTCCCGCGGCCTGCTGCCGGCTCTGCGGCCTCTTCCGCGTCTTCGCCTTC
GCCCTCAGACGAGTCGGATCTCCCTTTGGGCCGCCTCCCCGCCTGGAATTCGAGCTCGGTACGATCAGCC
TCGACTGTGCCTTCTAGTTGCCAGCCATCTGTTGTTTGCCCCTCCCCCGTGCCTTCCTTGACCCTGGAAG
GTGCCACTCCCACTGTCCTTTCCTAATAAAATGAGGAAATTGCATCGCATTGTCTGAGTAGGTGTCATTC
TATTCTGGGGGGTGGGGTGGGGCAGGACAGCAAGGGGGAGGATTGGGAAGACAATAGCCCAGCTTTTGTT
CCCTTTAGTGAGGGTTAATTGCGCGCTTGGCGTAATCATGGTCATAGCTGTTTCCTGTGTGAAATTGTTA
TCCGCTAATTCACTCCTCAGGTGCAGGCTGCCTATCAGAAGGTGGTGGCTGGTGTGGCCAATGCCCTGGC
TCACAAATACCACTGAGATCTTTTTCCCTCTGCCAAAAATTATGGGGACATCATGAAGCCCCTTGAGCAT
CTGACTTCTGGCTAATAAAGGAAATTTATTTTCATTGCAATAGTGTGTTGGAATTTTTTGTGTCTCTCAC
TCGGAAGGACATATGGGAGGGCAAATCATTTAAAACATCAGAATGAGTATTTGGTTTAGAGTTTGGCAAC
ATATGCCCATATGCTGGCTGCCATGAACAAAGGTTGGCTATAAAGAGGTCATCAGTATATGAAACAGCCC
CCTGCTGTCCATTCCTTATTCCATAGAAAAGCCTTGACTTGAGGTTAGATTTTTTTTATATTTTGTTTTG
TGTTATTTTTTTCTTTAACATCCCTAAAATTTTCCTTACATGTTTTACTAGCCAGATTTTTCCTCCTCTC
CTGACTACTCCCAGTCATAGCTGTCCCTCTTCTCTTATGGAGATCGGCCGGCCGCCGGCGTCGACGCGCG
CGGCCGCGGCGCGCCGTTGCTGGCGTTTTTCCATAGGCTCCGCCCCCCTGACGAGCATCACAAAAATCGA
CGCTCAAGTCAGAGGTGGCGAAACCCGACAGGACTATAAAGATACCAGGCGTTTCCCCCTGGAAGCTCCC
TCGTGCGCTCTCCTGTTCCGACCCTGCCGCTTACCGGATACCTGTCCGCCTTTCTCCCTTCGGGAAGCGT
GGCGCTTTCTCATAGCTCACGCTGTAGGTATCTCAGTTCGGTGTAGGTCGTTCGCTCCAAGCTGGGCTGT
GTGCACGAACCCCCCGTTCAGCCCGACCGCTGCGCCTTATCCGGTAACTATCGTCTTGAGTCCAACCCGG
TAAGACACGACTTATCGCCACTGGCAGCAGCCACTGGTAACAGGATTAGCAGAGCGAGGTATGTAGGCGG
TGCTACAGAGTTCTTGAAGTGGTGGCCTAACTACGGCTACACTAGAAGAACAGTATTTGGTATCTGCGCT
CTGCTGAAGCCAGTTACCTTCGGAAAAAGAGTTGGTAGCTCTTGATCCGGCAAACAAACCACCGCTGGTA
GCGGTGGTTTTTTTGTTTGCAAGCAGCAGATTACGCGCAGAAAAAAAGGATCTCAAGAAGATCCTTTGAT
CTTTTCTACGGGGTCTGACGCTCAGTGGAACGAAAACTCACGTTAAGGGATTTTGGTCATGAGATTATCA
AAAAGGATCTTCACCTAGATCCTTTTAAATTAAAAATGAAGTTTTAAATCAATCTAAAGTATATATGAGT
AAACTTGGTCTGACAGTTACCAATGCTTAATCAGTGAGGCACCTATCTCAGCGATCTGTCTATTTCGTTC
ATCCATAGTTGCCTGACTCCCCGTCGTGTAGATAACTACGATACGGGAGGGCTTACCATCTGGCCCCAGT
GCTGCAATGATACCGCGAGACCCACGCTCACCGGCTCCAGATTTATCAGCAATAAACCAGCCAGCCGGAA
GGGCCGAGCGCAGAAGTGGTCCTGCAACTTTATCCGCCTCCATCCAGTCTATTAATTGTTGCCGGGAAGC
TAGAGTAAGTAGTTCGCCAGTTAATAGTTTGCGCAACGTTGTTGCCATTGCTACAGGCATCGTGGTGTCA
CGCTCGTCGTTTGGTATGGCTTCATTCAGCTCCGGTTCCCAACGATCAAGGCGAGTTACATGATCCCCCA
TGTTGTGCAAAAAAGCGGTTAGCTCCTTCGGTCCTCCGATCGTTGTCAGAAGTAAGTTGGCCGCAGTGTT
ATCACTCATGGTTATGGCAGCACTGCATAATTCTCTTACTGTCATGCCATCCGTAAGATGCTTTTCTGTG
ACTGGTGAGTACTCAACCAAGTCATTCTGAGAATAGTGTATGCGGCGACCGAGTTGCTCTTGCCCGGCGT
CAATACGGGATAATACCGCGCCACATAGCAGAACTTTAAAAGTGCTCATCATTGGAAAACGTTCTTCGGG
GCGAAAACTCTCAAGGATCTTACCGCTGTTGAGATCCAGTTCGATGTAACCCACTCGTGCACCCAACTGA
TCTTCAGCATCTTTTACTTTCACCAGCGTTTCTGGGTGAGCAAAAACAGGAAGGCAAAATGCCGCAAAAA
AGGGAATAAGGGCGACACGGAAATGTTGAATACTCATACTCTTCCTTTTTCAATATTATTGAAGCATTTA
TCAGGGTTATTGTCTCATGAGCGGATACATATTTGAATGTATTTAGAAAAATAAACAAATAGGGGTTCCG
CGCACATTTCCCCGAAAAGTGCCACCTGACGTCTAAGAAACCATTATTATCATGACATTAACCTATAAAA
ATAGGCGTATCACGAGGCCCTTTCGTCTACGCGCGCGCCGGCGGCGCGCCGTCGACGGCCGGCCGCGGCC
GC
Features (pLannotate 1.2.2; 17 found; start..end, strand, type, name):
    155..532     +  enhancer       CMV enhancer: human cytomegalovirus immediate early enhancer
    534..733     +  promoter       CMV promoter: human cytomegalovirus (CMV) immediate early promoter
    872..1004    +  intron         chimeric intron: chimera between introns from human β-globin and immunoglobulin heavy chain genes
   1025..1282    +  CDS            UnaG (fragment): UnaG is a basic (constitutively fluorescent) green fluorescent protein published in 2013, derived from Anguilla japonica. It has low acid sensitivity. It requires the cofactor bilirubin for fluorescence.
   1379..1654    +  CDS            FRB: FKBP-rapamycin binding domain of human FRAP
   1671..2257    +  misc_feature   IRES2: internal ribosome entry site (IRES) of the encephalomyocarditis virus (EMCV)
   2258..2977    +  CDS            EBFP2: enhanced blue variant of GFP (Ai et al., 2007) mammalian codon-optimized
   3023..3155    +  intron         chimeric intron: chimera between introns from human β-globin and immunoglobulin heavy chain genes
   3164..3752    +  misc_feature   WPRE: woodchuck hepatitis virus posttranscriptional regulatory element
   3756..3772    +  misc_feature   MCS (fragment): pUC18/19 multiple cloning site
   3785..3896    +  polyA_signal   bGH poly(A) signal: bovine growth hormone polyadenylation signal
   3992..4010    -  promoter       T3 promoter: promoter for bacteriophage T3 RNA polymerase
   4069..4143    +  CDS            HBB (fragment): HBB_PONPY - Experimental evidence at transcript level: Swiss-Prot protein existence level 2. Involved in oxygen transport from the lung to the various peripheral tissues. From Pongo pygmaeus (Bornean orangutan).
   4214..4269    +  polyA_signal   β-globin poly(A) signal: rabbit β-globin polyadenylation signal (Gil and Proudfoot, 1987)
   4648..5236    -  rep_origin     ori: high-copy-number ColE1/pMB1/pBR322/pUC origin of replication
   5407..6267    -  CDS            AmpR: β-lactamase; bla; confers resistance to ampicillin, carbenicillin, and related antibiotics
   6268..6372    -  promoter       AmpR promoter: bla
