[The description below was written by a language model from this plasmid's Addgene catalogue record and pLannotate feature annotations shown in this document.]
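Description:
pRDAX-474 N-Tag UnaG[1] L32 FRB EBPF2 is a custom-built mammalian expression plasmid of about 6.5 kb intended for protein–protein interaction assays based on bimolecular or trimolecular fluorescence complementation (BiFC/TriFC). It is maintained in E. coli as a high-copy plasmid through a ColE1/pUC-type origin and is selected with ampicillin via the β-lactamase gene and its own promoter. No mammalian selection marker is annotated.

The expression unit is driven by the human CMV immediate-early enhancer and promoter, followed by a chimeric β-globin/immunoglobulin intron that promotes efficient processing of the transcript. The first open reading frame begins with a fragment of UnaG, the bilirubin-dependent green fluorescent protein from Japanese eel, placed N-terminally to the FRB domain. The unannotated gap between the two coding features is consistent with the "L32" linker in the name, although the record does not describe it. The catalogue lists FRB as a mouse insert, whereas the automated annotation matches it to the FKBP–rapamycin binding domain of human FRAP, so the species of origin is not settled by the record. Downstream, an EMCV IRES allows translation of the blue fluorescent protein EBFP2 from the same mRNA, which gives an independent marker of transfected, expressing cells. A second chimeric intron, a WPRE and the bGH polyadenylation signal follow, with a further β-globin fragment and rabbit β-globin poly(A) signal beyond them.

Because FRB dimerises with FKBP in the presence of rapamycin, this construct probably serves as an inducible control partner. Pairing it with a complementary UnaG fragment fused to a binding partner would be expected to restore green fluorescence upon interaction.
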