Addgene plasmid #129917: pRDAX-474 N-Tag UnaG[1] L32 FRB EBPF2
Purpose: PPI (BiFC/TriFC) assay vector
Depositing lab: Gary Lewin. Depositing organization: Max-Delbrueck-Centrum fuer Molekulare Medizin (MDC).
Backbone
  Vector backbone: custom built
  Vector type: Mammalian Expression
Growth in bacteria
  Bacterial resistance: Ampicillin, 100 μg/mL
  Growth temperature: 37°C
  Growth strain: DH5alpha
  Copy number: High Copy
Gene/Insert
  Gene/Insert name: FRB
  Species: M. musculus (mouse)
  Cloning method: Restriction Enzyme; 5′ cloning site unknown (unknown if destroyed); 3′ cloning site unknown (unknown if destroyed)
Terms and licenses: Academic/Nonprofit Terms; Industry Terms: Not Available to Industry
How to cite: pRDAX-474 N-Tag UnaG[1] L32 FRB EBPF2 was a gift from Gary Lewin (Addgene plasmid # 129917 ; http://n2t.net/addgene:129917 ; RRID:Addgene_129917)
